>Addgene plasmid #226663 | pTBL2670 MTK3-PEmax | addgene full sequence | sequence record 451057 | Addgene NGS Result
CTGCTCTTGCTCAGTCTGGCAGACAGGATGGCCTTGGCGTCCACGCCGCTGGCGTTGATGGGGTTTTCCT
CGAACAGCTGGTTGTAGGTCTGCACCAGCTGGATGAACAGCTTGTCCACGTCGCTGTTGTCGGGGTTCAG
GTCGCCCTCGATCAGGAAGTGGCCCCGGAACTTGATCATGTGGGCCAGGGCCAGATAGATCAGCCGCAGG
TCGGCCTTGTCGGTGCTGTCCACCAGTTTCTTTCTCAGGTGGTAGATGGTGGGGTACTTCTCGTGGTAGG
CCACCTCGTCCACGATGTTGCCGAAGATGGGGTGCCGCTCGTGCTTCTTATCCTCTTCCACCAGGAAGGA
CTCTTCCAGTCTGTGGAAGAAGCTGTCGTCCACCTTGGCCATCTCGTTGCTGAAGATCTCTTGCAGATAG
CAGATCCGGTTCTTCCGTCTGGTGTATCTTCTTCTGGCGGTTCTCTTCAGCCGGGTGGCCTCGGCTGTTT
CGCCGCTGTCGAACAGCAGGGCTCCGATCAGGTTCTTCTTGATGCTGTGCCGGTCGGTGTTGCCCAGCAC
CTTGAATTTCTTGCTGGGCACCTTGTACTCGTCGGTGATCACGGCCCAGCCCACAGAGTTGGTGCCGATG
TCCAGGCCGATGCTGTACTTCTTGTCGACTTTCCGCTTCTTCTTTGGTGACTCGAACTCGCTTCCGTCGG
CTGTCCGTTTCATATGAGACCGACTACGGTTATCCACAGAATCAGGGGATAACGCAGGAAAGAACATGTG
AGCAAAAGGCCAGCAAAAGGCCAGGAACCGTAAAAAGGCCGCGTTGCTGGCGTTTTTCCATAGGCTCCGC
CCCCCTGACGAGCATCACAAAAATCGACGCTCAAGTCAGAGGTGGCGAAACCCGACAGGACTATAAAGAT
ACCAGGCGTTTCCCCCTGGAAGCTCCCTCGTGCGCTCTCCTGTTCCGACCCTGCCGCTTACCGGATACCT
GTCCGCCTTTCTCCCTTCGGGAAGCGTGGCGCTTTCTCATAGCTCACGCTGTAGGTATCTCAGTTCGGTG
TAGGTCGTTCGCTCCAAGCTGGGCTGTGTGCACGAACCCCCCGTTCAGCCCGACCGCTGCGCCTTATCCG
GTAACTATCGTCTTGAGTCCAACCCGGTAAGACACGACTTATCGCCACTGGCAGCAGCCACTGGTAACAG
GATTAGCAGAGCGAGGTATGTAGGCGGTGCTACAGAGTTCTTGAAGTGGTGGCCTAACTACGGCTACACT
AGAAGAACAGTATTTGGTATCTGCGCTCTGCTGAAGCCAGTTACCTTCGGAAAAAGAGTTGGTAGCTCTT
GATCCGGCAAACAAACCACCGCTGGTAGCGGTGGTTTTTTTGTTTGCAAGCAGCAGATTACGCGCAGAAA
AAAAGGATCTCAAGAAGATCCTTTGATCTTTTCTACGGGGTCTGACGCTCAGTGGAACGAAAACTCACGT
TAAGGGATTTTGGTCATGATTGATCGGGCACGTAAGAGGTTCCAACTTTCACCATAATGAAATAAGATCA
CTACCGGGCGTATTTTTTGAGTTATCGAGATTTTCAGGAGCTAAGGAAGCTAAAATGGAGAAAAAAATCA
CTGGATATACCACCGTTGATATATCCCAATGGCATCGTAAAGAACATTTTGAGGCATTTCAGTCAGTTGC
TCAATGTACCTATAACCAGACCGTTCAGCTGGATATTACGGCCTTTTTAAAGACCGTAAAGAAAAATAAG
CACAAGTTTTATCCGGCCTTTATTCACATTCTTGCCCGCCTGATGAATGCTCATCCGGAATTTCGTATGG
CAATGAAAGACGGTGAGCTGGTGATATGGGATAGTGTTCACCCTTGTTACACCGTTTTCCATGAGCAAAC
TGAAACGTTTTCATCGCTCTGGAGTGAATACCACGACGATTTCCGGCAGTTTCTACACATATATTCGCAA
GATGTGGCGTGTTACGGTGAAAACCTGGCCTATTTCCCTAAAGGGTTTATTGAGAATATGTTTTTCGTTT
CAGCCAATCCCTGGGTGAGTTTCACCAGTTTTGATTTAAACGTGGCCAATATGGACAACTTCTTCGCCCC
CGTTTTCACCATGGGCAAATATTATACGCAAGGCGACAAGGTGCTGATGCCGCTGGCGATTCAGGTTCAT
CATGCCGTTTGTGATGGCTTCCATGTCGGCAGAATGCTTAATGAATTACAACAGTACTGCGATGAGTGGC
AGGGCGGGGCGTAATTTGATATCGAGCTCGCTTGGACTCCTGTTGATAGATCCAGTAATGACCTCAGAAC
TCCATCTGGATTTGTTCAGAACGCTCGGTTGCCGCCGGGCGTTTTTTATTGGTCTGGTCTCAGGATCCGT
CCAGCTTCACTCTCTTAGCGGCAGGGCCAGAGCCGACTTTCCTCTTCTTCTTGGGAGACTCGAATTCGCT
GCCGTCGGCGGTTCTTTTTGAGCCGCCAGAAGGGGAGGAGTTTTCAATCAGCAGAGTGGAAGTGTCGGGA
GTTTCAGTAATAGCAGCCTTTCTGGCGGCCTGGTCGGCCATCCGATTGCCCCTTGCCTCGGCGGAGTGTC
CCTTCTGGTGTCCAGGACAGTGGATGATGCTCAGCCGCTTGGGCAGAAACAGGGCCTTCAGCAGGGCCAG
GATCTCATCCTTGTTCTTGATCTCCTTGCCCTCAGAGGTCAGCCAGCCCCGGCGCCTGTAGATCTCTCCG
TGGATGTGTGCGGTGGCGAAGGCATATCTGGAGTCTGTGTACACGTTCAGCTTCTTGCCCTCGGCCATCT
TCAGGGCCTGGGTCAGGGCGATCAGCTCGGCCCGCTGGGCGGATGTGCCTGCTGGCAGGGCCTTGGCCCA
GATCACTTCTGTCTCTGTGGTCACTGCTGCTCCTGCCTTCCTCTGGCCCTCCTGCAGCAGGGAGCTTCCA
TCGGTATACCATGTGTGATCGGCGTCAGGCAGGGGCTGATCGGTCAGGTCTGGCCTTGTTCCGTGTGCCT
CTGCCAGGATGTCCAGACAGTTGTGCTGCAGGCCCTCCTCTGGCAGAGGCAGCAGGGTGGCTGGATTCAG
GGCCACCACAGGGCCAAACTGCACGCGATCGGTGTCCAGCAGCAGGGCCTGGTAGTGTGTCATCCGGGCG
TTAGACAGCCAGCGATCTGGAGGCTGCTTCACCAGGGCCTCCACTGCGTGTGGTGCCAGGATGACCAGTG
GCTGTCCCATGGTCAGCTTGCCGGCATCCTTTGTCAGCACGGCGATTGCTGCCACCATCCTCAGGCATGG
TGGCCATCCTGCTGCCACTGGGTCCAGCTTCTTGGACAGATAGGCCACGGGCCGCCTCCATGGTCCCAGC
TTCTGGGTCAGCACGCCCTTGGCGTAGCCCTGCTTCTCATCCACAAACAGCTCGAAAGGCTTGGTCAGGT
CTGGCAGGCCCAGGGCTGGTGCTGTCAGCAGGGCCTGCTTGATCTCCTGATAGGCCTTCTGCTGGTCAGG
GCCCCAATTAAACAGGGTGCCCGGCTTGGTCAGTGGGTACAGAGGTGCTGCCATCTCTGCGAATCCTGGG
ATGAACAGCCTGCAAAATCCTGCTTTGCCCAGGAACTCCCTCAGCTGTCTTGGGGTCTTGGGTGTTGGCT
GGCCCATCACTGTCTCCTTCCTGGCCTCTGTCAGCCATCTCTGGCCCTCCTTCAGCAGATAGCCCAGGTA
CTTCACCTGCTTCTGACAGATCTGGGCCTTCTTGGCGGATGCCCTATATCCCAGGTTTCCCAGGGTCTGC
AGCAGGGCGCGTGTTCCCTGCTGGCAATCCAGCTCGCTGGTGGCGGCCAGCAGCAGATCGTCCACGTACT
GCAGCAGGATCAGATCTGGGTGCTGGATCCGGAAATCTGCCAGGTCGCGGTGCAGGGCCTCGTTAAACAG
TGTTGGGCTATTCTTGAAGCCCTGAGGCAGGCGTGTCCAGGTCAGCTGGCCAGAGATGCCCATCTCAGGG
TCCCTCCACTCAAAGGCGAACAGTGGCTGGCTGGTAGGGTGCAGTCTCAGACAAAAGAAGGCATCCTTCA
GGTCCAGCACTGTATACCACTGGTGAGAAGGGGGCAGGCCGGACAGCAGATTGTAAGGGTTGGGCACGGT
GGGGTGGATATCCTCCACCCTCTTGTTCACCTCTCTCAGATCCTGCACGGGTCTATAGTCATTGGTGCCT
GGCTTCTTCACGGGCAGCAGTGGTGTGTTCCAGGGGCTCTGGCATGGCACCAGGATGCCCTGGTCCAGCA
GCCTCTGGATGTGAGGCTTGATGCCCAGTCTGGCCTCCTGAGACATAGGGTACTGCTTGATGCTCACGGG
TGTAGAGGTGGCCTTCAGAGGGATGATCAGGGGTGCCTGCCGCACGGCCAGGCCCATTCCTCCTGTCTCG
GCCCAGGCCTGGGGAAAGTCGGACAGCCAGGTGGAGCCCAGGGACACGTCGGGTTCCTTGCTTGTTTCAT
GCAGTCTATACTCGTCTTCAATGTTCAGGGTGCTTCCGCCGCTAGAGCCTCCGCTCACCTTTCTTTTCTT
CTTAGGGCTCTCGAATTCAGAGCCGTCGGCGGTCCGCTTGCTGCCACCAGAGCTTCCGCCGGAGTCACCT
CCCAGCTGAGACAGGTCGATCCGTGTCTCGTACAGGCCGGTGATGCTCTGGTGGATCAGGGTGGCGTCCA
GCACCTCTTTGGTGCTGGTGTACCTCTTCCGGTCGATGGTGGTGTCAAAGTACTTGAAGGCGGCAGGGGC
TCCCAGATTGGTCAGGGTAAACAGGTGGATGATATTCTCGGCCTGCTCTCTGATGGGCTTATCCCGGTGC
TTGTTGTAGGCGGACAGCACTTTGTCCAGATTAGCGTCGGCCAGGATCACTCTCTTGGAGAACTCGCTGA
TCTGCTCGATGATCTCGTCCAGGTAGTGCTTGTGCTGTTCCACAAACAGCTGTTTCTGCTCATTATCCTC
GGGGGAGCCCTTCAGCTTCTCATAGTGGCTGGCCAGGTACAGGAAGTTCACATATTTGGAGGGCAGGGCC
AGTTCGTTTCCCTTCTGCAGTTCGCCGGCAGAGGCCAGCATTCTCTTCCGGCCGTTTTCCAGCTCGAACA
GGGAGTACTTAGGCAGCTTGATGATCAGGTCCTTTTTCACTTCTTTGTAGCCCTTGGCTTCCAGAAAGTC
GATGGGATTCTTCTCGAAGCTGCTTCTTTCCATGATGGTGATCCCCAGCAGCTCTTTCACACTCTTCAGT
TTCTTGGACTTGCCCTTTTCCACTTTGGCCACCACCAGCACAGAATAGGCCACGGTGGGGCTGTCGAAGC
CGCCGTACTTCTTAGGGTCCCAGTCCTTCTTTCTGGCGATCAGCTTATCGCTGTTCCTCTTGGGCAGGAT
AGACTCTTTGCTGAAGCCGCCTGTCTGCACCTCGGTCTTTTTCACGATATTCACTTGGGGCATGCTCAGC
ACTTTCCGCACGGTGGCAAAATCCCGGCCCTTATCCCACACGATCTCCCCGGTTTCGCCGTTTGTCTCGA
TCAGAGGCCGCTTCCGGATCTCGCCGTTGGCCAGGGTAATCTCGGTCTTGAAAAAGTTCATGATGTTGCT
GTAGAAGAAGTACTTGGCGGTAGCCTTGCCGATTTCCTGCTCGCTCTTGGCGATCATCTTCCGCACGTCG
TACACCTTGTAGTCGCCGTACACGAACTCGCTTTCCAGCTTAGGGTACTTTTTGATCAGGGCGGTTCCCA
CGACGGCGTTCAGGTAGGCGTCGTGGGCGTGGTGGTAGTTGTTGATCTCGCGCACTTTGTAAAACTGGAA
ATCCTTCCGGAAATCGGACACCAGCTTGGACTTCAGGGTGATCACTTTCACTTCCCGGATCAGCTTGTCA
TTCTCGTCGTACTTAGTGTTCATCCGGGAGTCCAGGATCTGTGCCACGTGCTTTGTGATCTGCCGGGTTT
CCACCAGCTGTCTCTTGATGAAGCCGGCCTTATCCAGTTCGCTCAGGCCGCCTCTCTCGGCCTTGGTCAG
ATTGTCGAACTTTCTCTGGGTAATCAGCTTGGCGTTCAGCAGCTGCCGCCAGTAGTTCTTCATCTTCTTC
ACGACCTCTTCGGAGGGCACGTTGTCGCTCTTGCCCCGGTTCTTGTCGCTTCTGGTCAGCACCTTGTTGT
CGATGGAGTCGTCCTTCAGAAAGCTCTGAGGCACGATAGCGTCCACATCGTAGTCGGACAGCCGGTTGAT
GTCCAGTTCCTGGTCCACGTACATATCCCGCCCATTCTGCAGGTAGTACAGGTACAGCTTCTCGTTCTGC
AGCTGGGTGTTTTCCACGGGGTGTTCTTTCAGGATCTGGCTGCCCAGCTCTTTGATGCCCTCTTCGATCC
GCTTCATTCTCTCGCGGCTGTTCTTCTGTCCCTTCTGGGTGGTCTGGTTCTCTCTGGCCATTTCGATCAC
GATGTTCTCGGGCTTGTGCCGGCCCATCACTTTCACGAGCTCGTCCACCACCTTCACTGTCTGCAGGATG
CCCTTCTTAATGGCGGGGCTGCCGGCCAGATTGGCAATGTGCTCGTGCAGGCTATCGCCCTGGCCGGACA
CCTGGGCTTTCTGGATGTCCTCTTTAAAGGTCAGGCTGTCGTCGTGGATCAGCTGCATGAAGTTTCTGTT
GGCGAAGCCGTCGGACTTCAGGAAATCCAGGATTGTCTTGCCGGACTGCTTGTCCCGGATGCCGTTGATC
AGCTTCCGGCTCAGCCTGCCCCAGCCGGTGTATCTCCGCCGCTTCAGCTGCTTCATCACTTTGTCGTCGA
ACAGGTGGGCATAGGTTTTCAGCCGTTCCTCGATCATCTCTCTGTCCTCAAACAGTGTCAGGGTCAGCAC
GATATCTTCCAGAATGTCCTCGTTTTCCTCATTGTCCAGGAAGTCCTTGTCCTTGATAATTTTCAGCAGA
TCGTGGTATGTGCCCAGGGAGGCGTTGAACCGATCTTCCACGCCGGAGATTTCCACGGAGTCGAAGCACT
CGATTTTCTTGAAGTAGTCCTCTTTCAGCTGCTTCACGGTCACTTTCCGGTTGGTCTTGAACAGCAGGTC
CACGATGGCCTTTTTCTGCTCGCCGCTCAGGAAGGCGGGCTTTCTCATTCCCTCGGTCACGTATTTCACT
TTGGTCAGCTCGTTATACACGGTGAAGTACTCGTACAGCAGGCTGTGCTTGGGCAGCACCTTCTCGTTGG
GCAGGTTCTTATCGAAGTTGGTCATCCGCTCGATGAAGCTCTGGGCGGAAGCGCCCTTGTCCACCACTTC
CTCGAAGTTCCAGGGGGTGATGGTTTCCTCGCTCTTTCTGGTCATCCAGGCGAATCTGCTGTTTCCCCTG
GCCAGAGGGCCCACGTAGTAGGGGATGCGGAAGGTCAGGATCTTCTCGATCTTTTCCCGGTTGTCCTTCA
GGAATGGGTAAAAATCTTCCTGCCGCCGCAGAATGGCGTGCAGCTCTCCCAGGTGGATCTGGTGGGGGAT
GCTGCCGTTGTCGAAGGTCCGCTGCTTCCGCAGCAGGTCCTCTCTCTTCAGCTTCACGAGCAGTTCCTCG
GTGCCGTCCATCTTTTCCAGGATGGGCTTGATGAACTTGTAGAACTCTTCCTGGCTGGCTCCGCCGTCAA
TGTAGCCGGCGTAGCCGTTCTTGCTCTGGTCGAAGAAAATCTCTTTGTACTTCTCAGGCAGCTGCTGCCG
CACGAGAGCTTTCAGCAGGGTCAGGTCCTGGTGGTGCTCGTCGTATCTCTTGATCATAGAGGCGCTCAGG
GGGGCCTTGGTGATCTCGGTGTTCACTCTCAGGATGTCGCTCAGCAGGATGGCGTCGGACAGGTTCTTGG
CGGCCAGAAACAGGTCGGCGTACTGGTCGCCGATCTGGGCCAGCAGGTTGTCCAGGTCGTCGTCGTAGGT
GTCCTTGCTCAGCTGCAGTTTGGCATCCTCGGCCAGGTCGAAGTTGCTCTTGAAGTTGGGGGTCAGGCCC
AGGCTCAGGGCAATCAGGTTTCCGAACAGGCCATTCTTCTTCTCGCCGGGCAGCTGGGCGATCAGATTTT
CCAGCTTT
Features (pLannotate 1.2.2; 6 found; start..end, strand, type, name):
    825..1413    -  rep_origin     ori: high-copy-number ColE1/pMB1/pBR322/pUC origin of replication
   1497..1594    +  promoter       cat promoter: promoter of the E. coli cat gene encoding chloramphenicol acetyltransferase
   1595..2251    +  CDS            cat: CAT_ECOLX - Experimental evidence at protein level: Swiss-Prot protein existence level 1. This enzyme is an effector of chloramphenicol resistance in bacteria. From Escherichia coli. This protein is used as a marker in many commonly used cloning vectors, such as pACYC184.
   2325..2359    +  terminator     lambda t0 terminator: minimal transcription terminator from phage lambda (Scholtissek and Grosse, 1987)
   2481..4511    -  CDS            gag-pol (fragment): POL_MLVMS - Experimental evidence at protein level: Swiss-Prot protein existence level 1. [Integrase]: Catalyzes viral DNA integration into the host chromosome, by performing a series of DNA cutting and joining reactions. This enzyme activity takes place after virion entry into a cell and reverse transcription of the RNA genome in dsDNA. The first step in the integration process is 3' processing. This step requires a complex comprising the viral genome, matrix protein and integrase. This complex is called the pre-integration complex (PIC). The integrase protein removes 2 nucleotides from each
   4613..656     -  CDS            dCas9 (fragment) (across the origin): catalytically dead mutant of the Cas9 endonuclease from the Streptococcus pyogenes Type II CRISPR/Cas system RNA-guided DNA-binding protein that lacks endonuclease activity due to the D10A mutation in the RuvC catalytic domain and the N863A mutation in the HNH catalytic domain
