[The description below was written by a language model from this plasmid's Addgene catalogue record and pLannotate feature annotations shown in this document.]
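Description:
pTBL2670 MTK3-PEmax is a promoterless part plasmid for the Mammalian Toolkit (MTK), a hierarchical modular cloning system, and holds the coding sequence of the prime editor PEmax in the "type 3" position that the toolkit reserves for coding sequences. It is a bacterial storage and assembly vector rather than an expression construct. The roughly 8.1 kb plasmid replicates in E. coli from a high-copy ColE1/pUC-type origin. It is selected with chloramphenicol through a cat gene driven by its own promoter and followed by a lambda t0 terminator. The record lists no promoter for the insert, and the feature table shows no mammalian promoter, polyadenylation signal or mammalian selection marker. These elements are expected to come from other toolkit parts when a full transcription unit is assembled.

The insert, introduced by Gibson cloning and derived from a previously published PEmax plasmid, occupies most of the sequence. The automated annotation splits it into two adjacent reading-frame matches on the same strand. One is a Streptococcus pyogenes Cas9-derived segment, labelled "dCas9 (fragment)" and spanning the numbering origin. The other is a Moloney murine leukemia virus gag-pol fragment. These labels are best-match database names: in a prime editor the Cas9 portion is a nickase, and the MLV portion corresponds to the engineered reverse transcriptase domain rather than integrase. Together they form a fusion protein that, guided by a pegRNA, nicks the target DNA and copies an RNA-encoded edit into it. Linkers and nuclear localization signals are not annotated. The part was built for assembling PEmax expression cassettes in work on recording sequential cellular events into DNA.
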