Addgene plasmid #226663: pTBL2670 MTK3-PEmax
Purpose: MTK3 part containing the coding sequence of PEmax
Depositing lab: Chang Liu. Depositing organization: University of California, Irvine. Publication: Open-ended molecular recording of sequential cellular events into DNA. Loveless TB, Carlson CK, Dentzel Helmy CA, Hu VJ, Ross SK, Demelo MC, Murtaza A, Liang G, Ficht M, Singhai A, Pajoh-Casco MJ, Liu CC. Nat Chem Biol. 2025 Apr;21(4):512-521. doi: 10.1038/s41589-024-01764-5. Epub 2024 Nov 14. PubMed 39543397.
Backbone
  Vector backbone: MTK3
  Backbone manufacturer: Hana El-Samad Lab
  Vector type: CRISPR, Synthetic Biology
Growth in bacteria
  Bacterial resistance: Chloramphenicol, 25 μg/mL
  Growth temperature: 37°C
  Growth strain: DH5alpha
  Copy number: High Copy
Gene/Insert
  Gene/Insert name: PEmax
  Species: Synthetic
  Promoter: none
  Cloning method: Gibson Cloning
  Sequencing primers: 5′ ColE1
Resource information
  A portion of this plasmid was derived from a plasmid made by: David Liu (the PEmax sequence was obtained from Addgene plasmid #174820), and Hana El-Samad (Mammalian Toolkit, Kit #1000000180).
Terms and licenses: Academic/Nonprofit Terms; Industry Terms: Not Available to Industry
Depositor comments: Please visit https://doi.org/10.1101/2021.11.05.467507 for bioRxiv preprint.
How to cite: pTBL2670 MTK3-PEmax was a gift from Chang Liu (Addgene plasmid # 226663 ; http://n2t.net/addgene:226663 ; RRID:Addgene_226663)
